Addgene plasmid #186965: Arl6ip1-mEmerald
Purpose: Express Arl6ip1 with C-terminus mEmerald
Depositing lab: Ke Xu. Depositing organization: University of California, Berkeley. Publication: The endoplasmic reticulum adopts two distinct tubule forms. Wang B, Zhao Z, Xiong M, Yan R, Xu K. Proc Natl Acad Sci U S A. 2022 May 3;119(18):e2117559119. doi: 10.1073/pnas.2117559119. Epub 2022 Apr 26. PubMed 35471903.
Backbone
  Vector backbone: pcDNA3.1
  Backbone size w/o insert (bp): 5345
  Total vector size (bp): 6698
  Vector type: Mammalian Expression
  Selectable markers: Neomycin (select with G418)
Growth in bacteria
  Bacterial resistance: Ampicillin, 100 μg/mL
  Growth temperature: 37°C
  Growth strain: DH5alpha
  Copy number: High Copy
Gene/Insert
  Gene/Insert name: ARL6IP1 (alt name: AIP1; ARMER; SPG61; ARL6IP)
  Species: H. sapiens (human)
  Insert size (bp): 609
  GenBank ID: NM_015161.3 NM_001313858.1
  Entrez Gene: ARL6IP1 (a.k.a. AIP1, ARL6IP, ARMER, SPG61)
  Promoter: CMV Promoter
  Tag / fusion protein: mEmerald (C terminal on insert)
  Cloning method: Gibson Cloning
  Sequencing primers: 5′ cgcaaatgggcggtaggcgtg; 3′ tagaaggcacagtcgagg
Resource information
  A portion of this plasmid was derived from a plasmid made by: Myc-DDK-Arl6ip1(OriGene, RC201681)
Terms and licenses: Academic/Nonprofit Terms; Industry Terms: Not Available to Industry
How to cite: Arl6ip1-mEmerald was a gift from Ke Xu (Addgene plasmid # 186965 ; http://n2t.net/addgene:186965 ; RRID:Addgene_186965)
