[The description below was written by a language model from this plasmid's Addgene catalogue record and pLannotate feature annotations shown in this document.]
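Description:
Arl6ip1-mEmerald is a mammalian expression plasmid built on the pcDNA3.1 backbone that produces human ARL6IP1 (also known as ARMER, AIP1 or SPG61) fused at its C-terminus to the monomeric green fluorescent protein mEmerald. It is propagated in E. coli as a high-copy plasmid through a ColE1/pUC-type origin and selected with ampicillin via the β-lactamase gene and its native promoter. An f1 phage origin is also present. For mammalian cells, an SV40 enhancer/early promoter drives the neomycin phosphotransferase gene, terminated by an SV40 polyadenylation signal, so stable transfectants can be selected with G418.

The expression cassette consists of the CMV immediate-early enhancer and promoter, a T7 promoter just upstream of the insert, the 609 bp ARL6IP1 coding sequence, a short linker region, the mammalian codon-optimized mEmerald coding sequence, and the bovine growth hormone polyadenylation signal. The insert was assembled by Gibson cloning, and part of the plasmid derives from a commercial Myc-DDK-tagged Arl6ip1 clone. The automated annotation also reports small fragments (a truncated HIV-1 LTR match, a bom fragment, partial ble and lacI matches, and lac promoter/operator elements). These appear to be backbone remnants or short similarity hits rather than functional parts of the design. The sequenced record is 6,751 nt, slightly longer than the catalogued total of 6,698 bp.

The stated purpose is simply to express ARL6IP1 with a C-terminal mEmerald tag. The associated publication concerns endoplasmic reticulum tubule forms, which suggests the fusion is used for fluorescence imaging of the protein in the ER of transfected mammalian cells.
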