Features (pLannotate 1.2.2; 21 found; start..end, strand, type, name):
     28..80      -  misc_feature   bom (fragment): basis of mobility region from pBR322
    235..614     +  enhancer       CMV enhancer: human cytomegalovirus immediate early enhancer
    615..818     +  promoter       CMV promoter: human cytomegalovirus (CMV) immediate early promoter
    814..847     +  LTR            5' LTR (truncated) (fragment): truncated 5' long terminal repeat (LTR) from HIV-1
    863..881     +  promoter       T7 promoter: promoter for bacteriophage T7 RNA polymerase
    958..1566    +  CDS            ARL6IP1: AR6P1_HUMAN - Also known as ARL6IP, ARMER From Homo sapiens (Human).
   1591..2310    +  CDS            mEmerald: brightly fluorescent monomeric variant of GFP mammalian codon-optimized
   2348..2572    +  polyA_signal   bGH poly(A) signal: bovine growth hormone polyadenylation signal
   2576..2597    +  promoter       SV40 promoter (fragment): SV40 enhancer and early promoter
   2618..3046    +  rep_origin     f1 ori (sequence partly withheld): f1 bacteriophage origin of replication; arrow indicates direction of (+) strand synthesis
   3060..3389    +  promoter       SV40 promoter: SV40 enhancer and early promoter
   3456..4247    +  CDS            neo: KKA2_KLEPN - Also known as kan, nptII. Experimental evidence at protein level: Swiss-Prot protein existence level 1. Resistance to kanamycin, neomycin, paromomycin, ribostamycin, butirosin and gentamicin B. From Klebsiella pneumoniae.
   4271..4429    +  CDS            ble (fragment): BLE_KLEPN - Experimental evidence at protein level: Swiss-Prot protein existence level 1. Binding protein with a strong affinity to the bleomycin family of antibiotics. Binds to CL990; an antimitotic-antibiotic compound. From Klebsiella pneumoniae.
   4424..4545    +  polyA_signal   SV40 poly(A) signal: SV40 polyadenylation signal
   4618..4634    -  protein_bind   lac operator: The lac repressor binds to the lac operator to inhibit transcription in E. coli. This inhibition can be relieved by adding lactose or isopropyl-β-D-thiogalactopyranoside (IPTG). lac repressor encoded by lacI
   4642..4672    -  promoter       lac promoter: promoter for the E. coli lac operon
   4687..4708    -  protein_bind   CAP binding site: CAP binding activates transcription in the presence of cAMP. E. coli catabolite activator protein
   4721..4813    -  CDS            lacI (fragment): lac repressor; lacI; The lac repressor binds to the lac operator to inhibit transcription in E. coli. This inhibition can be relieved by adding lactose or isopropyl-β-D-thiogalactopyranoside (IPTG).
   4996..5584    -  rep_origin     ori: high-copy-number ColE1/pMB1/pBR322/pUC origin of replication
   5755..6615    -  CDS            AmpR: β-lactamase; bla; confers resistance to ampicillin, carbenicillin, and related antibiotics
   6616..6720    -  promoter       AmpR promoter: bla
>Addgene plasmid #186965 | Arl6ip1-mEmerald | addgene full sequence | sequence record 372875 | Addgene NGS Result
GACGGATCGGGAGATCTCCCGATCCCCTATGGTGCACTCTCAGTACAATCTGCTCTGATGCCGCATAGTT
AAGCCAGTATCTGCTCCCTGCTTGTGTGTTGGAGGTCGCTGAGTAGTGCGCGAGCAAAATTTAAGCTACA
ACAAGGCAAGGCTTGACCGACAATTGCATGAAGAATCTGCTTAGGGTTAGGCGTTTTGCGCTGCTTCGCG
ATGTACGGGCCAGATATACGCGTTGACATTGATTATTGACTAGTTATTAATAGTAATCAATTACGGGGTC
ATTAGTTCATAGCCCATATATGGAGTTCCGCGTTACATAACTTACGGTAAATGGCCCGCCTGGCTGACCG
CCCAACGACCCCCGCCCATTGACGTCAATAATGACGTATGTTCCCATAGTAACGCCAATAGGGACTTTCC
ATTGACGTCAATGGGTGGAGTATTTACGGTAAACTGCCCACTTGGCAGTACATCAAGTGTATCATATGCC
AAGTACGCCCCCTATTGACGTCAATGACGGTAAATGGCCCGCCTGGCATTATGCCCAGTACATGACCTTA
TGGGACTTTCCTACTTGGCAGTACATCTACGTATTAGTCATCGCTATTACCATGGTGATGCGGTTTTGGC
AGTACATCAATGGGCGTGGATAGCGGTTTGACTCACGGGGATTTCCAAGTCTCCACCCCATTGACGTCAA
TGGGAGTTTGTTTTGGCACCAAAATCAACGGGACTTTCCAAAATGTCGTAACAACTCCGCCCCATTGACG
CAAATGGGCGGTAGGCGTGTACGGTGGGAGGTCTATATAAGCAGAGCTCTCTGGCTAACTAGAGAACCCA
CTGCTTACTGGCTTATCGAAATTAATACGACTCACTATAGGGAGACCCAAGCTGGCTAGCGTTTAAACTT
AAGCTTGGTACCGAGCTCGGATCCACTAGTCCAGTGTGGTGGAATTCATGGCGGAGGGAGATAATCGCAG
CACCAACCTGCTGGCTGCAGAGACTGCAAGTCTGGAAGAACAGCTGCAAGGATGGGGAGAAGTGATGCTG
ATGGCTGATAAAGTCCTCCGATGGGAAAGAGCCTGGTTTCCACCTGCCATCATGGGTGTGGTTTCTTTGG
TGTTTCTGATTATCTACTATCTAGATCCATCTGTTCTGTCCGGCGTTTCCTGTTTTGTTATGTTTTTGTG
CTTGGCTGACTACCTTGTTCCCATTCTAGCGCCTAGAATTTTTGGCTCCAATAAATGGACCACTGAACAA
CAGCAAAGATTCCATGAAATTTGCAGCAATCTAGTAAAAACTCGACGCAGAGCTGTGGGTTGGTGGAAAC
GCCTCTTCACACTAAAGGAAGAAAAACCTAAGATGTACTTCATGACCATGATCGTTTCCCTTGCTGCGGT
TGCTTGGGTGGGACAACAAGTCCACAACCTGCTTCTCACCTACCTGATAGTGACTTCCTTACTATTGCTT
CCTGGACTAAACCAACATGGAATCATTTTGAAGTACATTGGAATGGCCAAGAGGGAGATAAACAAACTTC
TCAAACAAAAAGAAAAGAAAAACGAAACGCGTACGCGGCCGCTCGAGCAGATGGTGAGCAAGGGCGAGGA
GCTGTTCACCGGGGTGGTGCCCATCCTGGTCGAGCTGGACGGCGACGTAAACGGCCACAAGTTCAGCGTG
TCCGGCGAGGGCGAGGGCGATGCCACCTACGGCAAGCTGACCCTGAAGTTCATCTGCACCACCGGCAAGC
TGCCCGTGCCCTGGCCCACCCTCGTGACCACCTTGACCTACGGCGTGCAGTGCTTCGCCCGCTACCCCGA
CCACATGAAGCAGCACGACTTCTTCAAGTCCGCCATGCCCGAAGGCTACGTCCAGGAGCGCACCATCTTC
TTCAAGGACGACGGCAACTACAAGACCCGCGCCGAGGTGAAGTTCGAGGGCGACACCCTGGTGAACCGCA
TCGAGCTGAAGGGCATCGACTTCAAGGAGGACGGCAACATCCTGGGGCACAAGCTGGAGTACAACTACAA
CAGCCACAAGGTCTATATCACCGCCGACAAGCAGAAGAACGGCATCAAGGTGAACTTCAAGACCCGCCAC
AACATCGAGGACGGCAGCGTGCAGCTCGCCGACCACTACCAGCAGAACACCCCCATCGGCGACGGCCCCG
TGCTGCTGCCCGACAACCACTACCTGAGCACCCAGTCCAAGCTGAGCAAAGACCCCAACGAGAAGCGCGA
TCACATGGTCCTGCTGGAGTTCGTGACCGCCGCCGGGATCACTCTCGGCATGGACGAGCTGTACAAGTAA
TCTAGAGGGCCCGTTTAAACCCGCTGATCAGCCTCGACTGTGCCTTCTAGTTGCCAGCCATCTGTTGTTT
GCCCCTCCCCCGTGCCTTCCTTGACCCTGGAAGGTGCCACTCCCACTGTCCTTTCCTAATAAAATGAGGA
AATTGCATCGCATTGTCTGAGTAGGTGTCATTCTATTCTGGGGGGTGGGGTGGGGCAGGACAGCAAGGGG
GAGGATTGGGAAGACAATAGCAGGCATGCTGGGGATGCGGTGGGCTCTATGGCTTCTGAGGCGGAAAGAA
CCAGCTGGGGCTCTAGGGGGTATCCCC
[124 nt withheld, positions 2618-2741]
C
[91 nt withheld, positions 2743-2833]
A
[49 nt withheld, positions 2835-2883]
CCTTTGACGTTGGAGTCCACGTTCTTT
[37 nt withheld, positions 2911-2947]
ACCCTATCTCGGTCTATTCTTTTGATTTATAAGGGATTTTGCCGATTTCGGCCTATTGGTTAAAAAATGA
GCTGATTTAACAAAAATTTAACGCGAATTAATTCTGTGGAATGTGTGTCAGTTAGGGTGTGGAAAGTCCC
CAGGCTCCCCAGCAGGCAGAAGTATGCAAAGCATGCATCTCAATTAGTCAGCAACCAGGTGTGGAAAGTC
CCCAGGCTCCCCAGCAGGCAGAAGTATGCAAAGCATGCATCTCAATTAGTCAGCAACCATAGTCCCGCCC
CTAACTCCGCCCATCCCGCCCCTAACTCCGCCCAGTTCCGCCCATTCTCCGCCCCATGGCTGACTAATTT
TTTTTATTTATGCAGAGGCCGAGGCCGCCTCTGCCTCTGAGCTATTCCAGAAGTAGTGAGGAGGCTTTTT
TGGAGGCCTAGGCTTTTGCAAAAAGCTCCCGGGAGCTTGTATATCCATTTTCGGATCTGATCAAGAGACA
GGATGAGGATCGTTTCGCATGATTGAACAAGATGGATTGCACGCAGGTTCTCCGGCCGCTTGGGTGGAGA
GGCTATTCGGCTATGACTGGGCACAACAGACAATCGGCTGCTCTGATGCCGCCGTGTTCCGGCTGTCAGC
GCAGGGGCGCCCGGTTCTTTTTGTCAAGACCGACCTGTCCGGTGCCCTGAATGAACTGCAGGACGAGGCA
GCGCGGCTATCGTGGCTGGCCACGACGGGCGTTCCTTGCGCAGCTGTGCTCGACGTTGTCACTGAAGCGG
GAAGGGACTGGCTGCTATTGGGCGAAGTGCCGGGGCAGGATCTCCTGTCATCTCACCTTGCTCCTGCCGA
GAAAGTATCCATCATGGCTGATGCAATGCGGCGGCTGCATACGCTTGATCCGGCTACCTGCCCATTCGAC
CACCAAGCGAAACATCGCATCGAGCGAGCACGTACTCGGATGGAAGCCGGTCTTGTCGATCAGGATGATC
TGGACGAAGAGCATCAGGGGCTCGCGCCAGCCGAACTGTTCGCCAGGCTCAAGGCGCGCATGCCCGACGG
CGAGGATCTCGTCGTGACCCATGGCGATGCCTGCTTGCCGAATATCATGGTGGAAAATGGCCGCTTTTCT
GGATTCATCGACTGTGGCCGGCTGGGTGTGGCGGACCGCTATCAGGACATAGCGTTGGCTACCCGTGATA
TTGCTGAAGAGCTTGGCGGCGAATGGGCTGACCGCTTCCTCGTGCTTTACGGTATCGCCGCTCCCGATTC
GCAGCGCATCGCCTTCTATCGCCTTCTTGACGAGTTCTTCTGAGCGGGACTCTGGGGTTCGAAATGACCG
ACCAAGCGACGCCCAACCTGCCATCACGAGATTTCGATTCCACCGCCGCCTTCTATGAAAGGTTGGGCTT
CGGAATCGTTTTCCGGGACGCCGGCTGGATGATCCTCCAGCGCGGGGATCTCATGCTGGAGTTCTTCGCC
CACCCCAACTTGTTTATTGCAGCTTATAATGGTTACAAATAAAGCAATAGCATCACAAATTTCACAAATA
AAGCATTTTTTTCACTGCATTCTAGTTGTGGTTTGTCCAAACTCATCAATGTATCTTATCATGTCTGTAT
ACCGTCGACCTCTAGCTAGAGCTTGGCGTAATCATGGTCATAGCTGTTTCCTGTGTGAAATTGTTATCCG
CTCACAATTCCACACAACATACGAGCCGGAAGCATAAAGTGTAAAGCCTGGGGTGCCTAATGAGTGAGCT
AACTCACATTAATTGCGTTGCGCTCACTGCCCGCTTTCCAGTCGGGAAACCTGTCGTGCCAGCTGCATTA
ATGAATCGGCCAACGCGCGGGGAGAGGCGGTTTGCGTATTGGGCGCTCTTCCGCTTCCTCGCTCACTGAC
TCGCTGCGCTCGGTCGTTCGGCTGCGGCGAGCGGTATCAGCTCACTCAAAGGCGGTAATACGGTTATCCA
CAGAATCAGGGGATAACGCAGGAAAGAACATGTGAGCAAAAGGCCAGCAAAAGGCCAGGAACCGTAAAAA
GGCCGCGTTGCTGGCGTTTTTCCATAGGCTCCGCCCCCCTGACGAGCATCACAAAAATCGACGCTCAAGT
CAGAGGTGGCGAAACCCGACAGGACTATAAAGATACCAGGCGTTTCCCCCTGGAAGCTCCCTCGTGCGCT
CTCCTGTTCCGACCCTGCCGCTTACCGGATACCTGTCCGCCTTTCTCCCTTCGGGAAGCGTGGCGCTTTC
TCATAGCTCACGCTGTAGGTATCTCAGTTCGGTGTAGGTCGTTCGCTCCAAGCTGGGCTGTGTGCACGAA
CCCCCCGTTCAGCCCGACCGCTGCGCCTTATCCGGTAACTATCGTCTTGAGTCCAACCCGGTAAGACACG
ACTTATCGCCACTGGCAGCAGCCACTGGTAACAGGATTAGCAGAGCGAGGTATGTAGGCGGTGCTACAGA
GTTCTTGAAGTGGTGGCCTAACTACGGCTACACTAGAAGAACAGTATTTGGTATCTGCGCTCTGCTGAAG
CCAGTTACCTTCGGAAAAAGAGTTGGTAGCTCTTGATCCGGCAAACAAACCACCGCTGGTAGCGGTGGTT
TTTTTGTTTGCAAGCAGCAGATTACGCGCAGAAAAAAAGGATCTCAAGAAGATCCTTTGATCTTTTCTAC
GGGGTCTGACGCTCAGTGGAACGAAAACTCACGTTAAGGGATTTTGGTCATGAGATTATCAAAAAGGATC
TTCACCTAGATCCTTTTAAATTAAAAATGAAGTTTTAAATCAATCTAAAGTATATATGAGTAAACTTGGT
CTGACAGTTACCAATGCTTAATCAGTGAGGCACCTATCTCAGCGATCTGTCTATTTCGTTCATCCATAGT
TGCCTGACTCCCCGTCGTGTAGATAACTACGATACGGGAGGGCTTACCATCTGGCCCCAGTGCTGCAATG
ATACCGCGAGACCCACGCTCACCGGCTCCAGATTTATCAGCAATAAACCAGCCAGCCGGAAGGGCCGAGC
GCAGAAGTGGTCCTGCAACTTTATCCGCCTCCATCCAGTCTATTAATTGTTGCCGGGAAGCTAGAGTAAG
TAGTTCGCCAGTTAATAGTTTGCGCAACGTTGTTGCCATTGCTACAGGCATCGTGGTGTCACGCTCGTCG
TTTGGTATGGCTTCATTCAGCTCCGGTTCCCAACGATCAAGGCGAGTTACATGATCCCCCATGTTGTGCA
AAAAAGCGGTTAGCTCCTTCGGTCCTCCGATCGTTGTCAGAAGTAAGTTGGCCGCAGTGTTATCACTCAT
GGTTATGGCAGCACTGCATAATTCTCTTACTGTCATGCCATCCGTAAGATGCTTTTCTGTGACTGGTGAG
TACTCAACCAAGTCATTCTGAGAATAGTGTATGCGGCGACCGAGTTGCTCTTGCCCGGCGTCAATACGGG
ATAATACCGCGCCACATAGCAGAACTTTAAAAGTGCTCATCATTGGAAAACGTTCTTCGGGGCGAAAACT
CTCAAGGATCTTACCGCTGTTGAGATCCAGTTCGATGTAACCCACTCGTGCACCCAACTGATCTTCAGCA
TCTTTTACTTTCACCAGCGTTTCTGGGTGAGCAAAAACAGGAAGGCAAAATGCCGCAAAAAAGGGAATAA
GGGCGACACGGAAATGTTGAATACTCATACTCTTCCTTTTTCAATATTATTGAAGCATTTATCAGGGTTA
TTGTCTCATGAGCGGATACATATTTGAATGTATTTAGAAAAATAAACAAATAGGGGTTCCGCGCACATTT
CCCCGAAAAGTGCCACCTGACGTC
